>Addgene plasmid #172891 | pSecEffector | addgene full sequence | sequence record 368224 | Addgene NGS Result
CTTAAGACCCACTTTCACATTTAAGTTGTTTTTCTAATCCGCATATGATCAATTCAAGGCCGAATAAGAA
GGCTGGCTCTGCACCTTGGTGATCAAATAATTCGATAGCTTGTCGTAATAATGGCGGCATACTATCAGTA
GTAGGTGTTTCCCTTTCTTCTTTAGCGACTTGATGCTCTTGATCTTCCAATACGCAACCTAAAGTAAAAT
GCCCCACAGCGCTGAGTGCATATAATGCATTCTCTAGTGAAAAACCTTGTTGGCATAAAAAGGCTAATTG
ATTTTCGAGAGTTTCATACTGTTTTTCTGTAGGCCGTGTACCTAAATGTACTTTTGCTCCATCGCGATGA
CTTAGTAAAGCACATCTAAAACTTTTAGCGTTATTACGTAAAAAATCTTGCCAGCTTTCCCCTTCTAAAG
GGCAAAAGTGAGTATGGTGCCTATCTAACATCTCAATGGCTAAGGCGTCGAGCAAAGCCCGCTTATTTTT
TACATGCCAATACAATGTAGGCTGCTCTACACCTAGCTTCTGGGCGAGTTTACGGGTTGTTAAACCTTCG
ATTCCGACCTCATTAAGCAGCTCTAATGCGCTGTTAATCACTTTACTTTTATCTAATCTAGACATCATTA
ATTCCTAATTTTTGTTGACACTCTATCGTTGATAGAGTTATTTTACCACTCCCTATCAGTGATAGAGAAA
AGAATTCAAAAGATCTGAAGGAGGGTACCATGGGAACGGTGGCGCAGATGGAATTAGAAGCGATCAAAGA
GCGGAACCGTTCGGCTGCGCATTTCAATATCCGCGCCGGGAAATACCGAGGATCCCTGCCGCCGTGGGGA
TACCTGCCTACGCGCGTGGACGGGGAGTGGCGGCTGGTGCCGGACCCTGTGCAGCGAGAGCGCATCCTCG
AGGTGTATCACCGCGTCGTCGACAACCACGAGCCGCTGCATCTGGTGGCCCACGACCTGAACCGGCGTGG
TGTCCTGTCGCCGAAGGACTACTTCGCGCAGCTGCAAGGCCGCGAGCCGCAGGGCCGGGAGTGGTCGGCT
ACCGCGCTGAAGCGATCGATGATCTCCGGGGCGATGCTCGGGTACGCGACTCTGAACGGTAAGACCGTCC
GAGACGACGACGGAGCCCCGCTGGTGCGGGCTGAGCCGATCCTGACCCGTGAGCAGCTGGAGGCGCTGCG
CGCCGAGCTCGTGAAGACCTCCCGGGCGAAGCCCGCGGTGTCTACCCCGTCGCTGCTGCTGCGGGTGTTG
TTCTGCGCGGTGTGCGGGGAGCCCGCGTACAAGTTCGCCGGGGGAGGACGTAAGCACCCGCGCTACCGCT
GCCGCTCGATGGGGTTCCCGAAGCACTGCGGGAACGGCACGGTGGCGATGGCCGAGTGGGACGCGTTCTG
CGAGGAGCAGGTACTGGATCTGCTCGGGGACGCGGAGCGTCTGGAGAAAGTCTGGGTAGCGGGCTCGGAC
TCCGCGGTCGAACTCGCGGAGGTGAACGCGGAGCTGGTGGACCTGACGTCGCTGATCGGCTCCCCGGCCT
ACCGGGCGGGCTCTCCGCAGCGAGAAGCACTGGATGCCCGTATTGCGGCGCTGGCCGCGCGGCAAGAGGA
GCTGGAGGGCCTGGAGGCTCGCCCGTCTGGCTGGGAGTGGCGCGAGACCGGGCAGCGGTTCGGGGACTGG
TGGCGGGAGCAGGACACCGCGGCAAAGAACACCTGGCTTCGGTCGATGAACGTTCGGCTGACGTTCGACG
TCCGCGGCGGGCTGACTCGCACGATCGACTTCGGGGATCTTCAGGAGTACGAGCAGCATCTCAGGCTCGG
CAGCGTGGTCGAACGGCTACACACCGGGATGTCGTAATAATACTAGATGCATTAATAATCACACTGGCTC
ACCTTCGGGTGGGCCTTTCTGCGTTTATATACTAGAGAGAGAATATAAAAAGCCAGATTATTAATCCGGC
TTTTTTATTATTTCCTGCAGGGCGGCCGCCATATGTTATGACAACTTGACGGCTACATCATTCACTTTTT
CTTCACAACCGGCACGGAACTCGCTCGGGCTGGCCCCGGTGCATTTTTTAAATACCCGCGAGAAATAGAG
TTGATCGTCAAAACCAACATTGCGACCGACGGTGGCGATAGGCATCCGGGTGGTGCTCAAAAGCAGCTTC
GCCTGGCTGATACGTTGGTCCTCGCGCCAGCTTAAGACGCTAATCCCTAACTGCTGGCGGAAAAGATGTG
ACAGACGCGACGGCGACAAGCAAACATGCTGTGCGACGCTGGCGATATCAAAATTGCTGTCTGCCAGGTG
ATCGCTGATGTACTGACAAGCCTCGCGTACCCGATTATCCATCGGTGGATGGAGCGACTCGTTAATCGCT
TCCATGCGCCGCAGTAACAATTGCTCAAGCAGATTTATCGCCAGCAGCTCCGAATAGCGCCCTTCCCCTT
GCCCGGCGTTAATGATTTGCCCAAACAGGTCGCTGAAATGCGGCTGGTGCGCTTCATCCGGGCGAAAGAA
CCCCGTATTGGCAAATATTGACGGCCAGTTAAGCCATTCATGCCAGTAGGCGCGCGGACGAAAGTAAGCC
CACTGGTGATACCATTCGCGAGCCTCCGGATGACGACCGTAGTGATGAATCTCTCCTGGCGGGAACAGCA
AAATATCACCCGGTCGGCAAACAAATTCTCGTCCCTGATTTTTCACCACCCCCTGACCGCGAATGGTGAG
ATTGAGAATATAACCTTTCATTCCCAGCGGTCGGTCGATAAAAAAATCGAGATAACCGTTGGCCTCAATC
GGCGTTAAACCCGCCACCAGATGGGCATTAAACGAGTATCCCGGCAGCAGGGGATCATTTTGCGCTTCAG
CCATACTTTTCATACTCCCGCCATTCAGAGAAGAAACCAATTGTCCATATTGCATCAGACATTGCCGTCA
CTGCGTCTTTTACTGGCTCTTCTCGCTAACCAAACCGGTAACCCCGCTTATTAAAAGCATTCTGTAACAA
AGCGGGACCAAAGCCATGACAAAAACGCGTAACAAAAGTGTCTATAATCACGGCAGAAAAGTCCACATTG
ATTATTTGCACGGCGTCACTCTTTGCTATGCCATAGCATTTTTATCCATAAGATTAGCGGATCCTACCTG
ACGCTTTTTATCGCAACTCTCTACTGTTTCTCCATACCGTTTTTTTGGGCTAGCTACTAGAGTCACACAG
GAAACCTACTAGATGAAACATCATCACCATCACCACCAGGCCGGCACTAAGAAAGTAGCAATCTATACAC
GAGTATCCACTACTAACCAAGCAGAGGAAGGCTTCTCAATTGATGAGCAAATTGACCGTTTAACAAAATA
TGCTGAAGCAATGGGGTGGCAAGTATCTGATACTTATACTGATGCTGGTTTTTCAGGGGCCAAACTTGAA
CGCCCAGCAATGCAAAGATTAATCAACGATATCGAGAATAAAGCTTTTGATACAGTTCTTGTATATAAGC
TAGACCGCCTTTCACGTAGTGTAAGAGATACTCTTTATCTTGTTAAGGATGTGTTCACAAAAAATAAAAT
AGACTTTATCTCGCTTAATGAAAGTATTGATACTTCTTCTGCTATGGGTAGCTTGTTTCTCACTATTCTT
TCTGCAATTAATGAGTTTGAAAGAGAGAATATAAAAGAACGCATGACTATGGGTAAACTAGGGCGAGCGA
AATCTGGTAAGTCTATGATGTGGACTAAGACAGCTTTTGGGTATTACCACAACAGAAAGACAGGTATATT
AGAAATTGTTCCTTTACAAGCTACAATAGTTGAACAAATATTCACTGATTATTTATCAGGAATATCACTT
ACAAAATTAAGAGATAAACTCAATGAATCTGGACACATCGGTAAAGATATACCGTGGTCTTATCGTACCC
TAAGACAAACACTTGATAATCCAGTTTACTGTGGTTATATCAAATTTAAGGACAGCCTATTTGAAGGTAT
GCACAAACCAATTATCCCTTATGAGACTTATTTAAAAGTTCAAAAAGAGCTAGAAGAAAGACAACAGCAG
ACTTATGAAAGAAATAACAACCCTAGACCTTTCCAAGCTAAATATATGCTGTCAGGGATGGCAAGGTGCG
GTTACTGTGGAGCACCTTTAAAAATTGTTCTTGGCCACAAAAGAAAAGATGGAAGCCGCACTATGAAATA
TCACTGTGCAAATAGATTTCCTCGAAAAACAAAAGGAATTACAGTATATAATGACAATAAAAAGTGTGAT
TCAGGAACTTATGATTTAAGTAATTTAGAAAATACTGTTATTGACAACCTGATTGGATTTCAAGAAAATA
ATGACTCCTTATTGAAAATTATCAATGGCAACAACCAACCTATTCTTGATACTTCGTCATTTAAAAAGCA
AATTTCACAGATCGATAAAAAAATACAAAAGAACTCTGATTTGTACCTAAATGATTTTATCACTATGGAT
GAGTTGAAAGATCGTACTGATTCCCTTCAGGCTGAGAAAAAGCTGCTTAAAGCTAAGATTAGCGAAAATA
AATTTAATGACTCTACTGATGTTTTTGAGTTAGTTAAAACTCAGTTGGGCTCAATTCCGATTAATGAACT
ATCATATGATAATAAAAAGAAAATCGTCAACAACCTTGTATCAAAGGTTGATGTTACTGCTGATAATGTA
GATATCATATTTAAATTCCAACTCGCTACCGGTGCTGCTAAGGACGAAAACTACGCTCTGGCTGCTTAAA
CGCGTGGCATCAAATAAAACGAAAGGCTCAGTCGAAAGACTGGGCCTTTCGTTTTATCTGTTGTTTGTCG
GTGAACGCTCTCCTGAGTAGGACAAATCCGCCGCCCTAGACCCATTCGCCAATCCGGATATAGTTCCTCC
TTTCAGCAAAAAACCCCTCAAGACCCGTTTAGAGGCCCCAAGGGGTTATGCTAGTTATTGCTCAGCGGTG
GCAGCAGCCAACTCAGCTTCCTTTCGGGCTTTGTTAGCAGCCGGATCTCAGTGGTGGTGGTGGTGGTGCT
CGAGTCATCAGAAGGTCACATTCAGTGTGGCCTGACCGTTATACCCTTCAGCGCTGCTGCCGCTGACGCT
GTGGGCATAACCGGCCTGAACGCCCAGGGTGATATTTTCCCGGACACGGGCTTCCAGTCCGGCCTGCAGG
TCCAGTGATGTGCCATTCTGTGAGGGAGAGAACGTCATCCCGCTGCCTGCAGTGGAAGTCCCCACACGCA
TATCTCCCCGGGAGCTGAAGGTGCGGATAACAGAAGGCTGTACCCACCAGTTCACCGGTAATTCACTCAC
ACTGTGTTTTGCACTGTCACGCAGGGGGGCACGGGATGAGGTGCCTTCGCCAAAGGTCATATCGTTGTGG
CTGCCCAGACGGAAACCGGCACGCACATGTTGTGCACTGCCATGCCCGAACTTCACATAACCGGCGTTGT
CCTTACCGTCATCCAGGGAAAGTCCCTGCCAGGTATACTGCAGTTGTGGCTCCAGCATCAGGTTGTCAGT
GATACTGAAGGGCAGACCGGTTTCCAGTGAGCCCAGCCAGCCCCAGCCCCGGGCGCGGAAGTCGTTATTG
TCCGATGACGCTTTCATGCTGTGGCGGGTTCCCTGTGCCACAATGTCAGCCCACAGGCCGGAGGACGTGT
GTACCAGATTCAGGTATCCGCCCAGGCTGCCGGCATCATCCCGGACCGTGCCGGCACGGGAGCCGTCATC
ATCCTTAACATCAACGGAAGAATGGCCAGCAGCACCATATACCCCCGCGGTCACAGACATACCGGCAACC
TCTGTTCTCATCAGGTCACCCTCCAGACGGACGAATCCATAGCTGCCGCTGCTTTCCGGCGTGGCCCCAC
GGGCAATACCGCCATTGTTATCGTGACCGAGATGACCGCCCTGAATGCTGAGACGGACGCTGTTGTTTTC
ACCATTTACACCGGTCTGATGGCTGCGGGAGCCTGCCACAATCCGGTCATAGTCCATTGCCTGTGTCAGC
ATGGAGGCATACAGGGGGACTTCTGCACGATAAGCATTTTCACTGCGCAGATACCAGCTCTCATCACTGT
CCCGGTTGAGGGAGTAGTTAAAGGCACCGGCCTGCAGCCTGTTCCCCTGGACAAAGGCCCCTTCCTCCGT
GGTGGCACCGTTAATGGCTTCCACCACCTGAATACCCTTACCGCTGGTCGCCAGCCCCGACGCACTGTTG
CCGGCGTTCACCAGGTTCAGGATGGTTTTTCCGGTTGCCCTGCCGCCGTCAATGACCAGTCTGTCAGCAT
TGTTCTGTGCCATATCCGGGCGTACACGCAGGCTGATGGTGCCATTCTGTCCGTTCAGGTTTTTCACTTT
CAGGGTTGCCGGTACGAACTTCCCTGTGCGGGTGGAGGTGAAATGAATCTGTCCGGCATGGCTGAGGTCA
TCCACCACCGACTGCACCGTGGCGTTATCGGGGATATTCCAGGTGGCACCGGAGGCGAGAGTGACATTCG
TGGGGTCAATGGCACCGTTCAGCACAGTGCTGCCGGTCAGCTTCAGGGCTGTACCGCGCTGAGCAATGAC
ATCCGTGGTGACGGTACTGTCGTTCAGCGTCAGCGTGCCTTCATTCAGGTTGACGGCTTTCTGGGTGAGT
GTGGTGTTGCTGACAGTGAGTGTGCCACTTCCTGATTTTTCCACGCTGCCGTTACCGGTGAGAGAGCCTC
CCTGCAGGAGTGCATCGCCTTCACGGATGGTCAGGGTATCGTTGTTCACCGTCTTCCCGGAAAGGGTAAG
TATGGCGCCGTTATTCAGCGTGGTGGTGCCCGCCAGTGTGCCGCCCCTGGCGGTGAACAGTCCGCCATTT
ACCGTGGTATCCGTGGCCGTATCACCGGCGTTCAGCGTGAATGAACTGCCTTTTTCCAGCATCAGGGCAT
CCGCCTGACCGCCTCCGATACTGAATGCCTTTCCGTCGCTCCGGGTACCACTGACAGCGGCACCGGAATC
GGCCAGCAGTACACCGCCATTTCCCATGGATACGGTGGTGGCGGTGCCACCGTTGCGGACATCCAGCGTT
CCGCCATCATCCACGCGGGTATTAGTGGCTGTGTGTCCGGTCAGCACATCCAGGCGTCCGCCATTTTCCA
GTACGACATTATCAGCTTTACCCTCCACAACAGAGAATGCTCCCAGGCGGTTTATGCCGGTAACGGTTGC
AGCCGTACTGGTAACCAGTGCGCCGCCCTGCTTCAGGGTGACATTCGTGGCTGTACCACCGGCGTCCACC
TGCAGTCTGCCCTTCTGATTAACGGTGGTATTCCCGGCCACACCCCCGTTTTTGACAATCTGCCAGCCGT
CACTGTTCACAACAGTGTCAGACGCTGTACCGCCGTTGTGCACATACTGGTATCCCCCATTCAGCGTGGT
ATCCAGTGCGTGACCATGTACAGTCTGGTCGCCGCCGGCATAAACCACAGTGGTATTTGCCGTTCCTTCA
GCTCTCACAATCTGGCGACCGTTTTTATTGATGGTTGTGCGCTTAAGATTCATCAGCTGGGTGGCTTCTT
TCACCGGCTGGAACGGTTCTTCCGGTTTCACCATGAACACTTTATGGCCGCCCCACAGCACGCTATCTGC
ATTCAGGCGCCAACCGCTCACCCACTGCTGTGCTTCCTGGTTGGTCAGCAGTTCCATGAAGTTCTTCGGC
ACGCTGGTAAAGTAATTATTGGTGTTGGTAAAATTACTGGCACTATGAATGCCCACGATAAAGCCATCGC
GGGTACTCACCAGCGGGCTGCCACACTGGCCATCTTTGGTTTGAATCCAGTGTTTCCAGAAGATGCCATC
GCTGCTCGGAAAGGTGCAACTGGTATCGCTCACCATGCTGCTCATGCTTTTGGTCTGAAAATTGGTGGTC
ACCAGACAAATGCGTTCTTCGCGCTGCGGTTCGCGGAATTTCAGTTTCTGCGGAAACGGCGGGAAGTCTT
TCGGCATGCGGATGATAATCATGTCGCGGCCATCGATCAGGTGCTGCTGCAGGGTGGTGGTGTTCTTCAC
TTTGAACACGCCATGCAGGCTCTGCACCAGCAGGGTGCCATTGTTGCGGCGAAACAGGTGTTTGTTGGTG
ATGATAAACGGGCCGAAGCCGATGCCATACAGGCTGGTGGTATGGCCATCACTCTCGTTGGTCAGGTGGC
AGATGGTACTGCTGATCGGGTTGTAATCGCGAGGACCCTTAAACAGGCTCTCACCGGATCCACCGCCACC
GTGGTGGTGGTGGTGGTGGCCCATGGCCATCGCCGGCTGGGCAGCGAGGAGCAGCAGACCAGCAGCAGCG
GTCGGCAGCAGGTATTTCATATGTATATCTCCTTCTTAAAGTTAACATGTGGATGGGCAGTGGCCGGTTG
GTCGTGGTTTGTCTGGTCAACCACCGCGGTCTCAGTGGTGTACGGTACAAACCCCGACGGTACCACAGCT
AACACCACGTCGTCCCTATCTGCTGCCCTAGGTCTATGAGTGGTTGCTGGATAACTTTACGGGCATGCAT
AAGGCTCGTATAATATATTCAGGGAGACCACAACGGTTTCCCTCTACAAATAATTTTGTTTAACTTTTTA
AGGCCCGGATGATCCTGACGACGGAGACCGCCGTCGTCGACAAGCCGGCCGAGGACGTAGCCTTCAAGTT
AATACGTTCACACTGGCTCACCTTCGGGTGGGCCTTTCTGCGTTTATATACTAGAGAGAGAATATAAAAA
GCCAGATTATTAATCCGGCTTTTTTATTATTTGGATATATTCCGCTTCCTCGCTCACTGACTCGCTACGC
TCGGTCGTTCGACTGCGGCGAGCGGAAATGGCTTACGAACGGGGCGGAGATTTCCTGGAAGATGCCAGGA
AGATACTTAACAGGGAAGTGAGAGGGCCGCGGCAAAGCCGTTTTTCCATAGGCTCCGCCCCCCTGACAAG
CATCACGAAATCTGACGCTCAAATCAGTGGTGGCGAAACCCGACAGGACTATAAAGATACCAGGCGTTTC
CCCCTGGCGGCTCCCTCGTGCGCTCTCCTGTTCCTGCCTTTCGGTTTACCGGTGTCATTCCGCTGTTATG
GCCGCGTTTGTCTCATTCCACGCCTGACACTCAGTTCCGGGTAGGCAGTTCGCTCCAAGCTGGACTGTAT
GCACGAACCCCCCGTTCAGTCCGACCGCTGCGCCTTATCCGGTAACTATCGTCTTGAGTCCAACCCGGAA
AGACATGCAAAAGCACCACTGGCAGCAGCCACTGGTAATTGATTTAGAGGAGTTAGTCTTGAAGTCATGC
GCCGGTTAAGGCTAAACTGAAAGGACAAGTTTTGGTGACTGCGCTCCTCCAAGCCAGTTACCTCGGTTCA
AAGAGTTGGTAGCTCAGAGAACCTTCGAAAAACCGCCCTGCAAGGCGGTTTTTTCGTTTTCAGAGCAAGA
GATTACGCGCAGACCAAAACGATCTCAAGAAGATCATCTTATTAATCAGATAAAATATTTCTAGATTTCA
GTGCAATTTATCTCTTCAAATGTAGCACCTGAAGTCAGCCCCATACGATATAAGTTGTTACTAGTGCTTG
GATTCTCACCAATAAAAAACGCCCGGCGGCAACCGAGCGTTCTGAACAAATCCAGATGGAGTTCTGAGGT
CATTACTGGATCTATCAACAGGAGTCCAAGCGAGCTCGATATCAAATTACGCCCCGCCCTGCCACTCATC
GCAGTACTGTTGTAATTCATTAAGCATTCTGCCGACATGGAAGCCATCACAAACGGCATGATGAACCTGA
ATCGCCAGCGGCATCAGCACCTTGTCGCCTTGCGTATAATATTTGCCCATGGTGAAAACGGGGGCGAAGA
AGTTGTCCATATTGGCCACGTTTAAATCAAAACTGGTGAAACTCACCCAGGGATTGGCTGAGACGAAAAA
CATATTCTCAATAAACCCTTTAGGGAAATAGGCCAGGTTTTCACCGTAACACGCCACATCTTGCGAATAT
ATGTGTAGAAACTGCCGGAAATCGTCGTGGTATTCACTCCAGAGCGATGAAAACGTTTCAGTTTGCTCAT
GGAAAACGGTGTAACAAGGGTGAACACTATCCCATATCACCAGCTCACCGTCTTTCATTGCCATACGGAA
TTCCGGATGAGCATTCATCAGGCGGGCAAGAATGTGAATAAAGGCCGGATAAAACTTGTGCTTATTTTTC
TTTACGGTCTTTAAAAAGGCCGTAATATCCAGCTGAACGGTCTGGTTATAGGTACATTGAGCAACTGACT
GAAATGCCTCAAAATGTTCTTTACGATGCCATTGGGATATATCAACGGTGGTATATCCAGTGATTTTTTT
CTCCATTTTAGCTTCCTTAGCTCCTGAAAATCTCGATAACTCAAAAAATACGCCCGGTAGTGATCTTATT
TCATTATGGTGAAAGTTGGAACCTCTTACGTGCCGATCAACGTCTCATTTTCGCCAGATATCGACGT
Features (pLannotate 1.2.2; 21 found; start..end, strand, type, name):
      2..625     -  CDS            TetR: tetracycline repressor TetR; tetR from transposon Tn10; TetR binds to the tetracycline operator tetO to inhibit transcription. This inhibition can be relieved by adding tetracycline or doxycycline.
    644..699     +  promoter       tetR/tetA promoters: tetR; overlapping promoters for bacterial tetR and tetA
   1886..1913    +  terminator     T7Te terminator: phage T7 early transcription terminator
   1996..2874    -  CDS            araC: L-arabinose regulatory protein; araC
   2901..3185    +  promoter       araBAD promoter: araBAD; promoter of the L-arabinose operon of E. coli; the araC regulatory gene is transcribed in the opposite direction (Guzman et al., 1995)
   4724..4756    +  CDS            ssrA tag: C-terminal peptide that mediates degradation in bacteria through the ClpXP and ClpAP proteases (McGinness et al., 2006) wild-type LAA variant
   4771..4857    +  terminator     rrnB T1 terminator: Escherichia coli rrnB; transcription terminator T1 from the E. coli rrnB gene
   4907..4954    -  terminator     T7 terminator: transcription terminator for bacteriophage T7 RNA polymerase
   4962..5011    -  CDS            SET1 (fragment): solubility-enhancement tag derived from T7 phage gene 10B
   5021..5038    -  CDS            9xHis (fragment): 9xHis affinity tag
   5051..7462    -  CDS            flu (fragment): AG43_ECOLI - Also known as yeeQ, yzzX. Experimental evidence at protein level: Swiss-Prot protein existence level 1. Controls colony form variation and autoaggregation. May function as an adhesin. From Escherichia coli (strain K12).
   7538..8245    -  CDS            POLG_TEV (fragment): Experimental evidence at protein level: Swiss-Prot protein existence level 1. [Nuclear inclusion protein A]: has RNA-binding and proteolytic activities. From Tobacco etch virus (TEV).
   8261..8279    -  CDS            9xHis (fragment): 9xHis affinity tag
   8285..8350    -  sig_peptide    pelB signal sequence: leader peptide for secretion; pelB (fragment)
   8358..8375    -  RBS            RBS (fragment): efficient ribosome binding site from bacteriophage T7 gene 10 (Olins and Rangwala, 1989)
   8695..8722    +  terminator     T7Te terminator: phage T7 early transcription terminator
   8790..8845    -  rep_origin     RSF ori (fragment): Plasmids containing the RSF 1030 origin of replication can be propagated in E. coli cells that contain additional plasmids with compatible origins.
   8933..9478    -  rep_origin     p15A ori: Plasmids containing the medium-copy-number p15A origin of replication can be propagated in E. coli cells that contain a second plasmid with the ColE1 origin.
   9592..9686    -  terminator     lambda t0 terminator: transcription terminator from phage lambda
   9707..10366   -  CDS            CmR: chloramphenicol acetyltransferase; cat; confers resistance to chloramphenicol
  10367..10469   -  promoter       cat promoter: promoter of the E. coli cat gene encoding chloramphenicol acetyltransferase
