[The description below was written by a language model from this plasmid's Addgene catalogue record and pLannotate feature annotations shown in this document.]
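Description:
pSecEffector is a low-copy bacterial expression plasmid built on a pZA backbone for use in E. coli. It replicates from a p15A origin, which is compatible with ColE1-type plasmids, and is selected with chloramphenicol through a cat promoter-driven CmR gene followed by a lambda t0 terminator. The catalogue lists a total size of 10,736 bp, whereas the annotated sequencing result is 10,497 nt, so the two differ slightly. The feature table also does not annotate the recombinase coding regions or their attachment sites; those details come from the catalogue fields.

The plasmid combines two inducible serine integrases with a recombinase-gated protease display module. Bxb1 sits downstream of a Tet-operator promoter. Because the plasmid carries its own TetR gene, anhydrotetracycline induction works in any E. coli strain. TP901 is expressed from the araBAD promoter under the divergently transcribed araC regulator, giving arabinose control, and the ssrA (LAA) degradation tag annotated at the end of that region probably shortens the integrase's lifetime. T7Te and rrnB T1 terminators insulate these units.

The third unit, on the opposite strand, is the TEV display cassette: a T7 gene 10 RBS, pelB signal peptide, His tag, TEV protease and a large portion of the Antigen 43 (flu) autotransporter, which would export the protease and anchor it on the cell surface. Its constitutive ProD promoter lies between anti-aligned Bxb1 sites, so Bxb1 expression inverts the promoter and switches the state of the cassette. The record does not state the promoter's starting orientation. The associated work concerns a self-actuated cellular protein delivery system, in which this plasmid appears to supply the effector protease and recombinase logic.
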