Addgene plasmid #172891: pSecEffector
Purpose: Contains TEVp display cassette, atc inducible (in any E. coli strain) BxbI and arabinose inducible TP901
Depositing lab: Urartu Seker. Depositing organization: Bilkent University UNAM, Nanotechnology Research Center. Publication: A Self-Actuated Cellular Protein Delivery Machine. Ahan RE, Kirpat BM, Saltepe B, Seker UOS. ACS Synth Biol. 2019 Apr 19;8(4):686-696. doi: 10.1021/acssynbio.9b00062. Epub 2019 Mar 12. PubMed 30811932.
Backbone
  Vector backbone: pZA
  Backbone size w/o insert (bp): 1817
  Total vector size (bp): 10736
  Vector type: Bacterial Expression
Growth in bacteria
  Bacterial resistance: Chloramphenicol, 25 μg/mL
  Growth temperature: 37°C
  Growth strain: DH5alpha
  Copy number: Low Copy
Gene/Insert 1
  Gene/Insert name: Bxb1
  Insert size (bp): 1127
  Promoter: nTETO
  Cloning method: Gibson Cloning
  Sequencing primers: 5′ tccctatcagtgatagaga
Gene/Insert 2
  Gene/Insert name: TP901
  Insert size (bp): 1526
  Promoter: pBAD /AraC
  Cloning method: Gibson Cloning
  Sequencing primers: 5′ ATGCCATAGCATTTTTATCC
Gene/Insert 3
  Gene/Insert name: TEV Display cassette
  Insert size (bp): 3298
  Promoter: ProD
  Cloning method: Gibson Cloning
  Sequencing primers: 5′ ACGTATTAACTTGAAGGCTACGTCC
Gene/Insert 4
  Gene/Insert name: ProD promoter between anti aligned Bxb1 sites
  Insert size (bp): 262
  Cloning method: Gibson Cloning
  Sequencing primers: 5′ ACGTATTAACTTGAAGGCTACGTCC
Resource information
  A portion of this plasmid was derived from a plasmid made by: Bxb1 and TP901 amplified from Addgene plasmid #44456
Terms and licenses: Academic/Nonprofit Terms; Industry Terms: Not Available to Industry
How to cite: pSecEffector was a gift from Urartu Seker (Addgene plasmid # 172891 ; http://n2t.net/addgene:172891 ; RRID:Addgene_172891)
